Addgene plasmid #186386: pDEST-Spe4-RfA-emiRFP703-stop
Purpose: (Empty Backbone) Destination vector for the expression of a fluorescent fusion of a protein of interest with C-ter emiRFP703 into embryos, by mRNA microinjection
Depositing lab: Patrick Lemaire. Depositing organization: CNRS UMR 5237, Centre de Recherche en Biologie cellulaire de Montpellier.
Backbone
  Vector backbone: pDEST-Spe4-RfA
  Backbone size (bp): 5796
  Vector type: Gateway destination vector
  Selectable markers: ccdB gene
Growth in bacteria
  Bacterial resistance: Chloramphenicol and Ampicillin, 25 & 100 μg/mL
  Growth temperature: 37°C
  Growth strain: ccdB Survival
  Copy number: High Copy
Gene/Insert
  Gene/Insert name: None
Terms and licenses: Academic/Nonprofit Terms; Industry Terms: Not Available to Industry
Depositor comments: Gateway destination vector for mRNA production to overexpress a protein of interest following microinjection into ascidian eggs. Likely to be useful for zebrafish, Xenopus, urchin and cnidarian (Clytia, Nematostella...) overexpression studies as well. Backbone was modified by insertion of C terminal emiRFP703 tag at EcoR V/Avr II restriction site
How to cite: pDEST-Spe4-RfA-emiRFP703-stop was a gift from Patrick Lemaire (Addgene plasmid # 186386 ; http://n2t.net/addgene:186386 ; RRID:Addgene_186386)
