[The description below was written by a language model from this plasmid's Addgene catalogue record and pLannotate feature annotations shown in this document.]
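Description:
pDEST-Spe4-RfA-emiRFP703-stop is an empty Gateway destination vector of about 5.8 kb, built to make synthetic mRNA encoding a protein of interest fused at its C-terminus to the near-infrared fluorescent protein emiRFP703. It derives from the pDEST-Spe4-RfA backbone, into which the emiRFP703 tag was inserted between EcoRV and AvrII sites. The plasmid replicates at high copy from a ColE1/pUC-type origin, carries an f1 origin, and confers ampicillin resistance through bla. Remnants of a lac promoter/operator region and a lacZα fragment reflect its cloning-vector ancestry.

The functional cassette begins with a T3 RNA polymerase promoter, followed by the Xenopus β-globin 5'-UTR, which acts as a translational enhancer. Next comes the Gateway reading frame cassette: attR1 and attR2 flank a chloramphenicol resistance gene and the ccdB toxin gene. Because ccdB is lethal to ordinary E. coli, the unrecombined vector is maintained in a ccdB-tolerant strain under chloramphenicol and ampicillin selection. An LR reaction with an entry clone replaces the cassette with the gene of interest, and ccdB then provides counterselection against unrecombined plasmid. Immediately downstream of attR2 lie the emiRFP703 coding sequence, which the construct name indicates ends in a stop codon, and the Xenopus β-globin 3'-UTR. A T7 promoter sits beyond this in the reverse orientation.

In vitro transcription, presumably from the T3 promoter given its orientation, yields globin-UTR-flanked mRNA for microinjection. The depositor developed the vector for overexpression in ascidian eggs and suggests it is likely also useful in zebrafish, Xenopus, sea urchin and cnidarian embryos. emiRFP703 requires biliverdin as a cofactor for fluorescence.
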