Features (pLannotate 1.2.2; 21 found; start..end, strand, type, name):
     21..125     +  promoter       AmpR promoter: bla
    126..986     +  CDS            AmpR: β-lactamase; bla; confers resistance to ampicillin, carbenicillin, and related antibiotics
   1157..1745    +  rep_origin     ori: high-copy-number ColE1/pMB1/pBR322/pUC origin of replication
   1928..2020    +  CDS            lacI (fragment): lac repressor; lacI; The lac repressor binds to the lac operator to inhibit transcription in E. coli. This inhibition can be relieved by adding lactose or isopropyl-β-D-thiogalactopyranoside (IPTG).
   2033..2054    +  protein_bind   CAP binding site: CAP binding activates transcription in the presence of cAMP. E. coli catabolite activator protein
   2069..2099    +  promoter       lac promoter: promoter for the E. coli lac operon
   2107..2123    +  protein_bind   lac operator: The lac repressor binds to the lac operator to inhibit transcription in E. coli. This inhibition can be relieved by adding lactose or isopropyl-β-D-thiogalactopyranoside (IPTG). lac repressor encoded by lacI
   2168..2186    +  promoter       T3 promoter: promoter for bacteriophage T3 RNA polymerase
   2211..2253    +  5'UTR          Xenopus globin 5'-UTR: translational enhancer from the 5'-UTR of the major beta-globin gene of Xenopus laevis
   2282..2406    +  protein_bind   attR1: mutant version of attR; recombination site for the Gateway® LR reaction LR Clonase™
   2431..2461    +  promoter       lac UV5 promoter: E. coli lac promoter with an "up" mutation
   2486..2514    +  promoter       cat promoter (fragment): promoter of the E. coli cat gene encoding chloramphenicol acetyltransferase
   2515..3174    +  CDS            CmR: chloramphenicol acetyltransferase; cat; confers resistance to chloramphenicol
   3353..3511    +  CDS            ccdA (fragment): CCDA_ECO57 - Also known as H, letA. Experimental evidence at protein level: Swiss-Prot protein existence level 1. Antitoxin component of a type II toxin-antitoxin (TA) system which inhibits the post-segregational killing (PSK) of plasmid-free cells, also referred to as a plasmid addiction system. Binds to and blocks the activity of CcdB; will also remove bound CcdB protein from the CcdB-GyrA complex by forming a CcdA-CcdB complex, a process termed rejuvenation. Functions as a transcriptional corepressor for the ccdAB operon, repression also requires CcdB (By similarity). From Escherichia coli
   3516..3818    +  CDS            ccdB: CCDB_ECOLI - Also known as G, letB, letD. Experimental evidence at protein level: Swiss-Prot protein existence level 1. Toxic component of a type II toxin-antitoxin (TA) system, functioning in plasmid maintainence. Responsible for the post- segregational killing (PSK) of plasmid-free cells, also referred to as a plasmid addiction system. Half-life of over 2 hours. Cell killing by CcdB is accompanied by filamentation, defects in chromosome and plasmid segregation, defects in cell division, formation of anucleate cells, decreased DNA synthesis and plasmid loss. Interferes with the activity of DN
   3862..3986    -  protein_bind   attR2: mutant version of attR; recombination site for the Gateway® LR reaction LR Clonase™
   4000..4929    +  CDS            emiRFP703: emiRFP703 is a basic (constitutively fluorescent) near ir fluorescent protein published in 2020, derived from Rhodopseudomonas palustris. It has low acid sensitivity. It requires the cofactor biliverdin for fluorescence.
   4939..5062    +  3'UTR          Xenopus globin 3'-UTR: 3'-UTR of the major beta-globin gene of Xenopus laevis
   5153..5171    -  promoter       T7 promoter: promoter for bacteriophage T7 RNA polymerase
   5174..5331    +  CDS            lacZα (fragment): LacZα fragment of β-galactosidase; lacZ fragment
   5362..5790    -  rep_origin     f1 ori (sequence partly withheld): f1 bacteriophage origin of replication; arrow indicates direction of (+) strand synthesis
>Addgene plasmid #186386 | pDEST-Spe4-RfA-emiRFP703-stop | addgene full sequence | sequence record 373831 | Addgene Partial NGS Result
GCACTTTTCGGGGAAATGTGCGCGGAACCCCTATTTGTTTATTTTTCTAAATACATTCAAATATGTATCC
GCTCATGAGACAATAACCCTGATAAATGCTTCAATAATATTGAAAAAGGAAGAGTATGAGTATTCAACAT
TTCCGTGTCGCCCTTATTCCCTTTTTTGCGGCATTTTGCCTTCCTGTTTTTGCTCACCCAGAAACGCTGG
TGAAAGTAAAAGATGCTGAAGATCAGTTGGGTGCACGAGTGGGTTACATCGAACTGGATCTCAACAGCGG
TAAGATCCTTGAGAGTTTTCGCCCCGAAGAACGTTTTCCAATGATGAGCACTTTTAAAGTTCTGCTATGT
GGCGCGGTATTATCCCGTATTGACGCCGGGCAAGAGCAACTCGGTCGCCGCATACACTATTCTCAGAATG
ACTTGGTTGAGTACTCACCAGTCACAGAAAAGCATCTTACGGATGGCATGACAGTAAGAGAATTATGCAG
TGCTGCCATAACCATGAGTGATAACACTGCGGCCAACTTACTTCTGACAACGATCGGAGGACCGAAGGAG
CTAACCGCTTTTTTGCACAACATGGGGGATCATGTAACTCGCCTTGATCGTTGGGAACCGGAGCTGAATG
AAGCCATACCAAACGACGAGCGTGACACCACGATGCCTGTAGCAATGGCAACAACGTTGCGCAAACTATT
AACTGGCGAACTACTTACTCTAGCTTCCCGGCAACAATTAATAGACTGGATGGAGGCGGATAAAGTTGCA
GGACCACTTCTGCGCTCGGCCCTTCCGGCTGGCTGGTTTATTGCTGATAAATCTGGAGCCGGTGAGCGTG
GATCTCGCGGTATCATTGCAGCACTGGGGCCAGATGGTAAGCCCTCCCGTATCGTAGTTATCTACACGAC
GGGGAGTCAGGCAACTATGGATGAACGAAATAGACAGATCGCTGAGATAGGTGCCTCACTGATTAAGCAT
TGGTAACTGTCAGACCAAGTTTACTCATATATACTTTAGATTGATTTAAAACTTCATTTTTAATTTAAAA
GGATCTAGGTGAAGATCCTTTTTGATAATCTCATGACCAAAATCCCTTAACGTGAGTTTTCGTTCCACTG
AGCGTCAGACCCCGTAGAAAAGATCAAAGGATCTTCTTGAGATCCTTTTTTTCTGCGCGTAATCTGCTGC
TTGCAAACAAAAAAACCACCGCTACCAGCGGTGGTTTGTTTGCCGGATCAAGAGCTACCAACTCTTTTTC
CGAAGGTAACTGGCTTCAGCAGAGCGCAGATACCAAATACTGTTCTTCTAGTGTAGCCGTAGTTAGGCCA
CCACTTCAAGAACTCTGTAGCACCGCCTACATACCTCGCTCTGCTAATCCTGTTACCAGTGGCTGCTGCC
AGTGGCGATAAGTCGTGTCTTACCGGGTTGGACTCAAGACGATAGTTACCGGATAAGGCGCAGCGGTCGG
GCTGAACGGGGGGTTCGTGCACACAGCCCAGCTTGGAGCGAACGACCTACACCGAACTGAGATACCTACA
GCGTGAGCTATGAGAAAGCGCCACGCTTCCCGAAGGGAGAAAGGCGGACAGGTATCCGGTAAGCGGCAGG
GTCGGAACAGGAGAGCGCACGAGGGAGCTTCCAGGGGGAAACGCCTGGTATCTTTATAGTCCTGTCGGGT
TTCGCCACCTCTGACTTGAGCGTCGATTTTTGTGATGCTCGTCAGGGGGGCGGAGCCTATGGAAAAACGC
CAGCAACGCGGCCTTTTTACGGTTCCTGGCCTTTTGCTGGCCTTTTGCTCACATGTTCTTTCCTGCGTTA
TCCCCTGATTCTGTGGATAACCGTATTACCGCCTTTGAGTGAGCTGATACCGCTCGCCGCAGCCGAACGA
CCGAGCGCAGCGAGTCAGTGAGCGAGGAAGCGGAAGAGCGCCCAATACGCAAACCGCCTCTCCCCGCGCG
TTGGCCGATTCATTAATGCAGCTGGCACGACAGGTTTCCCGACTGGAAAGCGGGCAGTGAGCGCAACGCA
ATTAATGTGAGTTAGCTCACTCATTAGGCACCCCAGGCTTTACACTTTATGCTTCCGGCTCGTATGTTGT
GTGGAATTGTGAGCGGATAACAATTTCACACAGGAAACAGCTATGACCATGATTACGCCAAGCTCGAAAT
TAACCCTCACTAAAGGGAACAAAAGCTGGAGCTAAGCTTGCTTGTTCTTTTTGCAGAAGCTCAGAATAAA
CGCTCAACTTTGGCAGATCTGACGTCAGGCCTTACGTAATCACAAGTTTGTACAAAAAAGCTGAACGAGA
AACGTAAAATGATATAAATATCAATATATTAAATTAGATTTTGCATAAAAAACAGACTACATAATACTGT
AAAACACAACATATCCAGTCACTATGGCGGCCGCATTAGGCACCCCAGGCTTTACACTTTATGCTTCCGG
CTCGTATAATGTGTGGATTTTGAGTTAGGATCCGGCGAGATTTTCAGGAGCTAAGGAAGCTAAAATGGAG
AAAAAAATCACTGGATATACCACCGTTGATATATCCCAATGGCATCGTAAAGAACATTTTGAGGCATTTC
AGTCAGTTGCTCAATGTACCTATAACCAGACCGTTCAGCTGGATATTACGGCCTTTTTAAAGACCGTAAA
GAAAAATAAGCACAAGTTTTATCCGGCCTTTATTCACATTCTTGCCCGCCTGATGAATGCTCATCCGGAA
TTCCGTATGGCAATGAAAGACGGTGAGCTGGTGATATGGGATAGTGTTCACCCTTGTTACACCGTTTTCC
ATGAGCAAACTGAAACGTTTTCATCGCTCTGGAGTGAATACCACGACGATTTCCGGCAGTTTCTACACAT
ATATTCGCAAGATGTGGCGTGTTACGGTGAAAACCTGGCCTATTTCCCTAAAGGGTTTATTGAGAATATG
TTTTTCGTCTCAGCCAATCCCTGGGTGAGTTTCACCAGTTTTGATTTAAACGTGGCCAATATGGACAACT
TCTTCGCCCCCGTTTTCACCATGGGCAAATATTATACGCAAGGCGACAAGGTGCTGATGCCGCTGGCGAT
TCAGGTTCATCATGCCGTCTGTGATGGCTTCCATGTCGGCAGAATGCTTAATGAATTACAACAGTACTGC
GATGAGTGGCAGGGCGGGGCGTAAACGCGTGGATCCGGCTTACTAAAAGCCAGATAACAGTATGCGTATT
TGCGCGCTGATTTTTGCGGTATAAGAATATATACTGATATGTATACCCGAAGTATGTCAAAAAGAGGTGT
GCTATGAAGCAGCGTATTACAGTGACAGTTGACAGCGACAGCTATCAGTTGCTCAAGGCATATATGATGT
CAATATCTCCGGTCTGGTAAGCACAACCATGCAGAATGAAGCCCGTCGTCTGCGTGCCGAACGCTGGAAA
GCGGAAAATCAGGAAGGGATGGCTGAGGTCGCCCGGTTTATTGAAATGAACGGCTCTTTTGCTGACGAGA
ACAGGGACTGGTGAAATGCAGTTTAAGGTTTACACCTATAAAAGAGAGAGCCGTTATCGTCTGTTTGTGG
ATGTACAGAGTGATATTATTGACACGCCCGGGCGACGGATGGTGATCCCCCTGGCCAGTGCACGTCTGCT
GTCAGATAAAGTCTCCCGTGAACTTTACCCGGTGGTGCATATCGGGGATGAAAGCTGGCGCATGATGACC
ACCGATATGGCCAGTGTGCCGGTCTCCGTTATCGGGGAAGAAGTGGCTGATCTCAGCCACCGCGAAAATG
ACATCAAAAACGCCATTAACCTGATGTTCTGGGGAATATAAATGTCAGGCTCCCTTATACACAGCCAGTC
TGCAGGTCGACCATAGTGACTGGATATGTTGTGTTTTACAGTATTATGTAGTCTGTTTTTTATGCAAAAT
CTAATTTAATATATTGATATTTATATCATTTTACGTTTCTCGTTCAGCTTTCTTGTACAAAGTGGTGATA
AACTTAGATATGGCGGAAGGCTCCGTCGCCAGGCAGCCTGACCTCTTGACCTGCGAACATGAAGAGATCC
ACCTCGCCGGCTCGATCCAGCCGCATGGCGCGCTTCTGGTCGTCAGCGAACATGATCATCGCGTCATCCA
GGCCAGCGCCAACGCCGCGGAATTTCTGAATCTCGGAAGCGTACTCGGCGTTCCGCTCGCCGAGATCGAC
GGCGATCTGTTGATCAAGATCCTGCCGCATCTCGATCCCACCGCCGAAGGCATGCCGGTCGCGGTGCGCT
GCCGGATCGGCAATCCCTCTACGGAGTACTGCGGTCTGATGCATCGGCCTCCGGAAGGCGGGCTGATCAT
CGAACTCGAACGTGCCGGCCCGTCGATCGATCTGTCAGGCACGCTGGCGCCGGCGCTGGAGCGGATCCGC
ACGGCGGGTTCACTGCGCGCGCTGTGCGATGACACCGTGCTGCTGTTTCAGCAGTGCACCGGCTACGACC
GGGTGATGGTGTATCGTTTCGATGAGCAAGGCCACGGCCTGGTATTCTCCGAGTGCCATGTGCCTGGGCT
CGAATCCTATTTCGGCAACCGCTATCCGTCGTCGCTGGTCCCGCAGATGGCGCGGCAGCTGTACGTGCGG
CAGCGCGTCCGCGTGCTGGTCGACGTCACCTATCAGCCGGTGCCGCTGGAGCCGCGGCTGTCGCCGCTGA
CCGGGCGCGATCTCGACATGTCGGGCTGCTTCCTGCGCTCGATGTCGCCGATCCATCTGCAGTTCCTGAA
GGACATGGGCGTGCGCGCCACCCTGGCGGTGTCGCTGGTGGTCGGCGGCAAGCTGTGGGGCCTGGTTGTC
TGTCACCATTATCTGCCGCGCTTCATCCGTTTCGAGCTGCGGGCGATCTGCAAACGGCTCGCCGAAAGGA
TCGCGACGCGGATCACCGCGCTTGAGAGCTAACCTAGGAACCAGCCTCAAGAACACCCGAATGGAGTCTC
TAAGCTACATAATACCAACTTACACTTTACAAAATGTTGTCCCCCAAAATGTAGCCATTCGTATCTGCTC
CTAAWAAAAARAAARTTTYTTCMCAWTCWAAAAAAAAAAAAAAAAAAAAAAAAAAAAAAAAAMCCCCCCC
CCCCCCCCCCTGCAGGGCCAAGTCGGCCGGCGCGCCATTCGCCCTATAGTGAGTCGTATTACAATTCACT
GGCCGTCGTTTTACAACGTCGTGACTGGGAAAACCCTGGCGTTACCCAACTTAATCGCCTTGCAGCACAT
CCCCCTTTCGCCAGCTGGCGTAATAGCGAAGAGGCCCGCACCGATCGCCCTTCCCAACAGTTGCGCAGCC
TGAATGGCGAATGGAAATTGTAAGCGTTAATATTTTGTTAAAATTCGCGTTAAATTTTTGTTAAATCAGC
TCATTTTTTAACCAATAGGCCGAAATCGGCAAAATCCCTTATAAATCAAAAGAATAGACCGAGATAGGGT
[37 nt withheld, positions 5461-5497]
AAAGAACGTGGACTCCAACGTCAAAGG
[49 nt withheld, positions 5525-5573]
T
[91 nt withheld, positions 5575-5665]
G
[124 nt withheld, positions 5667-5790]
CAGGTG
